>Addgene plasmid #34466 | KHBD00343 | depositor partial sequence | sequence record 41033 | KHBD00343 sequence 2913 bps
ATGAACATGAATCAGTACTACGACCTGGACAATGGGAAAAATGTGATGTTTATGAACGATGCATCCAGCA
CCAGTGGCTATAGCAGCAGTACATCACCCAACTCCACCAACCGATCCTTTTCACCAGCCCACTCCCCGAA
AACCATGGAACTGCAAACGGACTTCGCCAATCTTAATTTGCCCGGCGGCAATTCACCACACCAGCCGCCA
ATGGCAAACTCACCATACCAGAATCAGCTGTTGAACAACGGCGGAATTTGCCAATTGGGTGCTACCAATT
TAATAAACTCCACTGGCGTTAGTTTCGGCGTTGCTAATGTCACCAGTTTTGGCAACATGTACATGGATCA
CCAGTACTTTGTGCCCGCTCCGGCCACTGTGCCACCGTCCCAAAACTTTGGATACCATCAAAATGGCCTG
GCATCTGACGGCGATATCAAACACGTGCCGCAGCTGCGGATCGTTGAGCAACCGGTGGAGAAGTTCCGCT
TTCGGTACAAGAGCGAGATGCATGGAACACATGGATCGCTAAATGGCGCCAATTCGAAGCGGACGCCCAA
AACCTTCCCGGAGGTTACACTGTGCAACTACGATGGACCCGCCGTCATCCGGTGCAGTTTGTTCCAAACT
AACTTGGACAGCCCACATTCCCATCAGCTGGTCGTGCGCAAGGACGATCGGGATGTGTGCGATCCGCATG
ATTTGCACGTGTCCAAGGAGCGCGGCTATGTGGCGCAATTTATCAACATGGGCATCATACACACCGCCAA
GAAGTACATATTCGAGGAACTGTGCAAGAAGAAGCAGGATCGCCTGGTCTTTCAGATGAACCGCCGCGAG
TTGTCCCACAAACAGCTACAGGAACTGCATCAGGAGACAGAGCGTGAGGCCAAGGACATGAACTTGAACC
AGGTGCGGCTCTGCTTTGAGGCCTTTAAAATTGAGGACAACGGCGCATGGGTTCCACTTGCACCGCCTGT
ATACAGCAATGCAATCAATAACCGCAAGTCGGCACAAACTGGAGAGCTTCGCATCGTCCGCCTGAGCAAA
CCCACTGGCGGGGTGATGGGCAACGATGAGCTTATTCTACTGGTGGAAAAGGTCAGCAAGAAGAACATTA
AAGTGAGGTTCTTCGAGGAGGATGAGGACGGGGAAACCGTGTGGGAGGCATACGCAAAGTTCCGCGAATC
GGATGTACACCACCAATATGCCATTGTGTGCCAGACGCCTCCGTACAAAGATAAGGACGTGGACCGCGAG
GTCAACGTGTACATCGAGCTCATTCGTCCCTCCGACGATGAGCGCTCATTCCCGGCGCTGCCCTTCCGCT
ACAAGCCACGGAGCGTAATTGTGTCGAGGAAACGCCGACGAACCGGGTCCTCTGCCAATAGCAGCAGTTC
GGGAACAGAAAGCTCTAATAACTCGCTGGATCTGCCCAAAACGCTGGGCTTGGCGCAGCCACCAAATGGC
TTGCCAAACCTTTCACAGCATGATCAGACTATAAGTGAGGAGTTCGGACGCGAAAAGCATCTAAATGAAT
TTATTGCTTCCGAAGATTTCCGCAAACTTATCGAGCACAACTCTTCTGATCTCGAGAAGATCTGCCAGTT
AGACATGGGAGAGTTGCAGCACGATGGTCATAACCGGGCGGAAGTGCCATCGCATCGAAATCGTACAATT
AAATGCTTGGATGACTTATTCGAAATTTACAAACAGGACCGCATATCGCCAATAAAAATCTCGCACCACA
AAGTGGAGAAGTGGTTTATCGAGCATGCTCTGAATAACTACAATAGAGACACGCTCCTGCACGAAGTGAT
CAGCCACAAAAAGGACAAACTGAAGCTGGCCATCCAGACGATACAGGTGATGAACTACTTCAATCTGAAA
GATGTGGTCAATAGCACTTTGAATGCGGACGGTGATAGTGCCCTGCATGTGGCGTGCCAGCAAGACCGAG
CGCACTACATACGACCTTTGCTGGGTATGGGATGCAATCCAAATCTGAAGAATAATGCCGGAAATACCCC
ACTGCATGTGGCCGTCAAGGAGGAGCACTTAAGCTGCGTGGAAAGCTTCCTTAATGGAGTGCCAACCGTA
CAATTGGACCTCTCGCTAACGAACGACGATGGTCTGACGCCTTTGCACATGGCCATTCGACAGAACAAGT
ACGATGTGGCCAAGAAACTGATCAGCTATGATCGGACCTCGATTAGCGTGGCCAACACAATGGATGGTAA
TAATGCACTCCACATGGCAGTTCTGGAGCAAAGTGTGGAGCTATTGGTGCTCATTCTGGATGCCCAAAAT
GAAAACCTTACCGACATCCTGCAGGCACAAAATGCAGCCGGCCATACTCCCTTGGAATTGGCCGAACGCA
AGGCAAATGACCGGGTGGTCCAGCTGCTGAAGAATGTGTATCCGGAGAAGGGAGAACTGGCCATGACCTG
GATTCCATGTAAGGTCAAGGAGGAGATCGATTCATCGTCGGACGAAAGTAGCGATGCTGGTCAGCTGGAG
ATCAAGTCCGAGGAGATGGACATCGAAACAAAGGACGAGGATTCCGTGGAGTTGGACCTAAGTAGTGGTC
CAAGAAGACAGAAAGATGAATCCAGTAGAGACACCGAAATGGACAACAACAAATTGCAGTTGCTGCTCAA
AAACAAATTCATTTACGACCGGCTCTGTTCGCTGCTGAATCAGCCTTTGGGACATGGGTCCGATCCCCAA
GATCGGAAATGGATGCAACTAGCCCGCCAGACGCATCTGAAGCAGTTCGCCTTTATATGGCTGGGCGCGG
AGGATCTGTTGGATCACGTGAAAAGAAAAGGAGCCTCTGTAGAGTTTTCCACATTTGCTCGTGCCCTGCA
GGCAGTGGATCCACAGGCTTACGCCCTACTGGTTAACCCAACT
