>Addgene plasmid #34466 | KHBD00343 | addgene partial sequence | sequence record 42463 | M13-Rev 5'-CAGGAAACAGCTATGACC-3'
TTTTATTTTGACTGATAGTGACCTGTTCGTTGCAACAAATTGATAAGCAATGCTTTCTTATAATGCCAAC
TTTGTACAAGAAAGTTGGCAAAGTTGGGTTAACCAGTAGGGCGTAAGCCTGTGGATCCACTGCCTGCAGG
GCACGAGCAAATGTGGAAAACTCTACAGAGGCTCCTTTTCTTTTCACGTGATCCAACAGATCCTCCGCGC
CCAGCCATATAAAGGCGAACTGCTTCAGATGCGTCTGGCGGGCTAGTTGCATCCATTTCCGATCTTGGGG
ATCGGACCCATGTCCCAAAGGCTGATTCAGCAGCGAACAGAGCCGGTCGTAAATGAATTTGTTTTTGAGC
AGCAACTGCAATTTGTTGTTGTCCATTTCGGTGTCTCTACTGGATTCATCTTTCTGTCTTCTTGGACCAC
TACTTAGGTCCAACTCCACGGAATCCTCGTCCTTTGTTTCGATGTCCATCTCCTCGGACTTGATCTCCAG
CTGACCAGCATCGCTACTTTCGTCCGACGATGAATCGATCTCCTCCTTGACCTTACATGGAATCCAGGTC
ATGGCCAGTTCTCCCTTCTCCGGATACACATTCTTCAGCAGCTGGACCACCCGGTCATTTGCCTTGCGTT
CGGCCAATTCCAAGGGAGTATGGCCGGCTGCATTTTGTGCCTGCAGGATGTCGGTAAGGTTTTCATTTTG
GGCATCCAGAATGAGCACCAATAGCTCCACACTTTGCTCCAGAACTGCCATGTGGAGTGCATTATTACCA
TCCATTGTGTTGGCCACGCT
