[The description below was written by a language model from this plasmid's Addgene catalogue record.]
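Description:
KHBD00343 is a Gateway entry clone built in the pDONR221 donor backbone and carrying the open reading frame of the Drosophila melanogaster gene CG11992, better known as Relish (Rel), the fly NF-κB family transcription factor. The insert is recorded as 2913 bp in a backbone of about 2.5 kb (excluding the insert). The plasmid is maintained in E. coli as a high-copy construct under kanamycin selection. No feature table accompanies the record, so individual elements such as the origin of replication and the recombination sites are not listed. As a product of Gateway cloning into pDONR221, the ORF would be expected to sit between attL sites, with M13 forward and reverse primer sites flanking the insert for sequence verification, as indicated by the listed sequencing primers.

The vector carries no promoter for expressing the insert in the fly or in other eukaryotic hosts. It serves as a shuttle source from which the Rel coding sequence can be moved by LR recombination into destination vectors of choice. The depositor notes that ORFs in this collection were cloned open-ended, without a stop codon. This allows in-frame C-terminal fusions to tags or functional domains supplied by the destination vector, and it also means the destination vector must supply the stop codon. The clone belongs to a collection of Drosophila transcription factor ORFs assembled for automated screening of protein–DNA interactions at fly regulatory elements. Its typical use is therefore generating expression or fusion constructs of Relish for such interaction assays or other functional studies.
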