Addgene plasmid #34466: KHBD00343
Depositing lab: Bart Deplancke. Depositing organization: Swiss Federal Institute of Technology (EPFL). Publication: Automated protein-DNA interaction screening of Drosophila regulatory elements. Korneel Hens, Jean-Daniel Feuz, Alina Isakova, Antonina Lagovitina, Andreas Massouras, Julien Bryois, Patrick Callaerts, Susan E. Celniker, Bart Deplancke. Nat Methods. 2011 Oct 30;8(12):1065-70. 10.1038/nmeth.1763 PubMed 22037703.
Backbone
  Vector backbone: pDONR221
  Backbone manufacturer: Invitrogen
  Backbone size w/o insert (bp): 2536
  Vector type: Gateway Donor Vector
Growth in bacteria
  Bacterial resistance: Kanamycin, 50 μg/mL
  Growth temperature: 37°C
  Growth strain: DH5alpha
  Copy number: High Copy
Gene/Insert
  Gene/Insert name: CG11992 (alt names: FBgn0014018; Rel; Relish)
  Species: D. melanogaster (fly)
  Insert size (bp): 2913
  Entrez Gene: Rel (a.k.a. Dmel_CG11992, CG11992, Dmel\CG11992, NF-KB, NF-kappaB, NF-kappaBeta, NFkappaB, REL, RELI, Rel-p110, Rel/NF-kappaB, Rel1, Rel49, RelA, ird, ird4, l(3)neo36, rel, relish)
  Cloning method: Gateway Cloning
  Sequencing primers: 5′ M13F; 3′ M13R
Terms and licenses: Academic/Nonprofit Terms; Industry Terms: Not Available to Industry
Depositor comments: Please note that the ORFs in this collection were cloned open-ended (without a stop codon).
How to cite: KHBD00343 was a gift from Bart Deplancke (Addgene plasmid # 34466 ; http://n2t.net/addgene:34466 ; RRID:Addgene_34466)
